Addgene plasmid #160021: pI3-MTU-DO-HIS
Purpose: (Empty Backbone) Integrative vector for K. marxianus, targeting integration site I3 described in (Rajkumar et al.,2019). Histidine selection.
Depositing lab: John Morrissey. Depositing organization: University College Cork. Publication: Rational engineering of Kluyveromyces marxianus to create a chassis for the production of aromatic products. Rajkumar AS, Morrissey JP. Microb Cell Fact. 2020 Nov 11;19(1):207. doi: 10.1186/s12934-020-01461-7. PubMed 33176787.
Backbone
  Vector backbone: Constructed from MoClo Yeast Toolkit (Kit # 1000000061) and own yeast homology arms (Addgene plasmids 125032 and 125065)
  Backbone manufacturer: Partially Addgene
  Backbone size (bp): 4828
  Vector type: Yeast Expression ; Kluyveromyces marxianus
  Promoter: n/a
  Selectable markers: HIS3
Growth in bacteria
  Bacterial resistance: Kanamycin, 50 μg/mL
  Growth temperature: 37°C
  Growth strain: DH5alpha
  Copy number: High Copy
Gene/Insert
  Sequencing primers: 5′ tttgctggccttttgctc; 3′ gtatgcagcagctttaaataat
Terms and licenses: Academic/Nonprofit Terms; Industry Terms: Not Available to Industry
How to cite: pI3-MTU-DO-HIS was a gift from John Morrissey (Addgene plasmid # 160021 ; http://n2t.net/addgene:160021 ; RRID:Addgene_160021)
