[The description below was written by a language model from this plasmid's Addgene catalogue record and pLannotate feature annotations shown in this document.]
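Description:
pI3-MTU-DO-HIS is an empty integrative backbone for the yeast Kluyveromyces marxianus, assembled from MoClo Yeast Toolkit parts combined with custom yeast homology arms that direct integration to a chromosomal locus designated I3. It has no yeast replication origin in the annotated features, consistent with a design that persists in yeast only after recombination into the genome. In E. coli it is maintained at high copy from a ColE1/pUC-type origin and selected with kanamycin through the aph(3')-Ia KanR gene. A very short annotated RSF origin fragment is probably just a sequence-similarity hit rather than a functional element.

Between the flanking regions sits a superfolder GFP coding sequence followed by the bacterial rrnB T1 and T7Te terminators. In Yeast Toolkit vectors this arrangement typically serves as a dropout placeholder (likely the "DO" in the name) that is replaced by assembled transcription units, so that correct clones lose bacterial fluorescence. The record itself does not spell this out, and it lists no promoter or insert. Downstream is the S. cerevisiae HIS3 gene under its own promoter, which provides histidine prototrophy selection in a suitable auxotrophic host. The annotated fragment resembling K. lactis SWF1 upstream of the cassette, and the aroB-like fragment downstream of HIS3, most plausibly fall within the K. marxianus homology arms, though this is an inference from their positions.

The catalogue gives a backbone size of 4,828 bp, while the sequenced record is 5,854 nt. The record does not explain this difference. The associated work concerns engineering K. marxianus as a chassis for producing aromatic compounds, for which the vector allows stable, marker-selected insertion of expression cassettes.
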