Features (pLannotate 1.2.2; 10 found; start..end, strand, type, name):
      6..32      +  rep_origin     RSF ori (fragment): Plasmids containing the RSF 1030 origin of replication can be propagated in E. coli cells that contain additional plasmids with compatible origins.
     59..760     +  CDS            SWF1 (fragment): SWF1_KLULA - Protein inferred from homology: Swiss-Prot protein existence level 3. Palmitoyltransferase that targets several endosomal SNAREs. Palmitoylates the SNAREs at cysteine residues close to the cytoplasmic end of their transmembrane domain. May have a role in the cellular quality control of transmembrane domain-containing proteins (By similarity). From Kluyveromyces lactis (strain ATCC 8585 / CBS 2359 / DSM 70799 / NBRC 1267 / NRRL Y-1140 / WM37) (Yeast) (Candida sphaerica).
   1108..1821    +  CDS            superfolder GFP: GFP variant that folds robustly even when fused to poorly folded proteins (Pédelacq et al., 2006)
   1833..1904    +  terminator     rrnB T1 terminator: transcription terminator T1 from the E. coli rrnB gene
   1920..1947    +  terminator     T7Te terminator: phage T7 early transcription terminator
   2208..2395    +  promoter       HIS3 promoter: S. cerevisiae HIS3
   2396..3055    +  CDS            HIS3: HIS7_YEAST - Experimental evidence at protein level: Swiss-Prot protein existence level 1. From Saccharomyces cerevisiae (strain ATCC 204508 / S288c) (Baker's yeast).
   3830..4105    +  CDS            aroB (fragment): AROB_VIBCH - Experimental evidence at protein level: Swiss-Prot protein existence level 1. Catalyzes the conversion of 3-deoxy-D-arabino-heptulosonate 7-phosphate (DAHP) to dehydroquinate (DHQ). From Vibrio cholerae serotype O1 (strain ATCC 39315 / El Tor Inaba N16961).
   4159..4974    -  CDS            KanR: aminoglycoside phosphotransferase; aph(3')-Ia; confers resistance to kanamycin in bacteria or G418 (Geneticin®) in eukaryotes
   5199..5787    +  rep_origin     ori: high-copy-number ColE1/pMB1/pBR322/pUC origin of replication
>Addgene plasmid #160021 | pI3-MTU-DO-HIS | addgene full sequence | sequence record 317962 | Addgene NGS Result
CTGCGTTATCCCCTGATTCTGTGGATAACCGTGCGGCCGCCCCTTTCAGGCGCGCCTCATACCGTTTATG
ATTGCATTTACGTTACTGACCGGAGTTTTGTCCGTATTTGTGAAGCCGTTGGAGATAATTGAGGCACCAA
GGTTCGAACCAGACTATGCTATATTCTACCCAGGAATTAATTGCCAGTCATGCCATGCTGTTAAAGTACC
CCGTTCGAAACACTGTTCACTGTGTCGGCGATGCATTCCATTGCAAGATCATCACTGCATTTGGATCAAC
AATTGTGTTGGCTACGGTAACTATGAATACTTCTATCCCTTCCTACTAGCGAACTGTACCATTTTATCGT
ATGCATCCATCAGACTATTTTCAATGTTGAGAGTTCTGCGAGTTGTGAGCAAACATTTCCTGTCTCTCTT
TTTGTTAACAACAGCGTTTGCATTACTTGCCATAATATTTACATACTACCAGTTAAAGCTCGTTCAAGAA
GGAATGACCAACAACGAGCAAGATAAATGGTACCTCGTACATGAACATATGAGGGATGGAAACCTTTTCA
AGGATAACAATGGCTCACTGTACTACAGAACCAGTTCTGGTGTGGAAGGAATTGATGACACATTTTACTC
TACCAACTTGTACGATCACAGAAAGTACAAACTCAACAATCCTTCGAGAATACACAGCGCGGAAGAACTC
ACAAATATTTATGATAGAGGAGACTTCTGGAAGAACCTTGTAGAGAGGATAAGTGTCCTTTGAAAATCTG
ACTTTAAGAATTCTCGTAGCTCCATGTACATAATAAATATAGACTAATAAGATTCGCATAACAAACTGGC
TTCAAATCATAATGGCAAAGAATCACAAAATTCGAGATTTCAATCTAGCTAATATTCCTAACCGGAATTC
GCATCTAGACTGATGAGACGAACGTGAGACCGAAAGTGAAACGTGATTTCATGCGTCATTTTGAACATTT
TGTAAATCTTATTTAATAATGTGTGCGGCAATTCACATTTAATTTATGAATGTTTTCTTAACATCGCGGC
AACTCAAGAAACGGCAGGTTCGGATCTTAGCTACTAGAGAAAGAGGAGAAATACTAGATGCGTAAAGGCG
AAGAGCTGTTCACTGGTGTCGTCCCTATTCTGGTGGAACTGGATGGTGATGTCAACGGTCATAAGTTTTC
CGTGCGTGGCGAGGGTGAAGGTGACGCAACTAATGGTAAACTGACGCTGAAGTTCATCTGTACTACTGGT
AAACTGCCGGTTCCTTGGCCGACTCTGGTAACGACGCTGACTTATGGTGTTCAGTGCTTTGCTCGTTATC
CGGACCATATGAAGCAGCATGACTTCTTCAAGTCCGCCATGCCGGAAGGCTATGTGCAGGAACGCACGAT
TTCCTTTAAGGATGACGGCACGTACAAAACGCGTGCGGAAGTGAAATTTGAAGGCGATACCCTGGTAAAC
CGCATTGAGCTGAAAGGCATTGACTTTAAAGAGGACGGCAATATCCTGGGCCATAAGCTGGAATACAATT
TTAACAGCCACAATGTTTACATCACCGCCGATAAACAAAAAAATGGCATTAAAGCGAATTTTAAAATTCG
CCACAACGTGGAGGATGGCAGCGTGCAGCTGGCTGATCACTACCAGCAAAACACTCCAATCGGTGATGGT
CCTGTTCTGCTGCCAGACAATCACTATCTGAGCACGCAAAGCGTTCTGTCTAAAGATCCGAACGAGAAAC
GCGATCATATGGTTCTGCTGGAGTTCGTAACCGCAGCGGGCATCACGCATGGTATGGATGAACTGTACAA
ATGACCAGGCATCAAATAAAACGAAAGGCTCAGTCGAAAGACTGGGCCTTTCGTTTTATCTGTTGTTTGT
CGGTGAACGCTCTCTACTAGAGTCACACTGGCTCACCTTCGGGTGGGCCTTTCTGCGTTTATAGGTCTCA
GCTGGAAATCTGCTCGTCAGTGGTGCTCACACTGACGAATCATGTACAGATCATACCGATGACTGCCTGG
CGACTCACAACTAAGCAAGACAGCCGGAACCAGCGCCGGCGAACACCACTGCATATATGGCATATCACAA
CAGTCCACGTCTCAAGCAGTTACAGAGATGTTACGAACCACTAGTGCACTGCAGTACAAACACAGTCCTT
TCCCGCAATTTTCTTTTTCTATTACTCTTGGCCTCCTCTAGTACACTCTATATTTTTTTATGCCTCGGTA
ATGATTTTCATTTTTTTTTTTCCACCTAGCGGATGACTCTTTTTTTTTCTTAGCGATTGGCATTATCACA
TAATGAATTATACATTATATAAAGTAATGTGATTTCTTCGAAGAATATACTAAAAAATGAGCAGGCAAGA
TAAACGAAGGCAAAGATGACAGAGCAGAAAGCCCTAGTAAAGCGTATTACAAATGAAACCAAGATTCAGA
TTGCGATCTCTTTAAAGGGTGGTCCCCTAGCGATAGAGCACTCGATCTTCCCAGAAAAAGAGGCAGAAGC
AGTAGCAGAACAGGCCACACAATCGCAAGTGATTAACGTCCACACAGGTATAGGGTTTCTGGACCATATG
ATACATGCTCTGGCCAAGCATTCCGGCTGGTCGCTAATCGTTGAGTGCATTGGTGACTTACACATAGACG
ACCATCACACCACTGAGGACTGCGGGATTGCTCTCGGTCAAGCTTTTAAAGAGGCCCTAGGGGCCGTGCG
TGGAGTAAAAAGGTTTGGATCAGGATTTGCGCCTTTGGATGAGGCACTTTCCAGAGCGGTGGTTGATCTT
TCGAACAGGCCGTACGCAGTTGTCGAACTTGGTTTGCAAAGGGAGAAAGTAGGTGATCTCTCTTGCGAGA
TGATCCCGCATTTTCTTGAAAGCTTTGCAGAGGCTAGCAGAATTACCCTCCACGTTGATTGTCTGCGAGG
CAAGAATGATCATCACCGTAGTGAGAGTGCGTTCAAGGCTCTTGCGGTTGCCATAAGAGAAGCCACCTCG
CCCAATGGTACCAACGATGTTCCCTCCACCAAAGGTGTTCTTATGTAGTGACACCGATTATTTAAAGCTG
CTGCATACGATATATATACATGTGTATATATGTATACCTATGAATGTCAGTAAGTATGTATACGAACAGT
ATGATACTGAAGATGACAAGGTAATGCATCATTCTATACGTGTCATTCTGAACGAGGCGCGCTTTCCTTT
TTTCTTTTTGCTTTTTCTTTTTTTTTCTCTTGAACTCGACGGATCATAGAGTAATTCAAGGTTGTTCAAT
ATTCCGATTGTTAGTAGATTCAGTTCTACCTTCGCTCAGTTTTCTTAATGACTCAAAGGATATTAGAATT
GAAAAATTTCAAAAAAGCTTTAAGCATAGAACCACGCACTTATTAAATACAATGGAGAAATGATTTGGTG
GGCAATTACCGGTTTCAATTGACTCCGAACAGGTTCAAATACACCACATTTAACAGACTACTAAGAAAGA
GTCAAAAAGATTTGGCTGAACATTAAGGGAGGCTAGGTTTTTTAGTGACTTTTTGCGAGAGAAACGCTTT
TTTAGCAGATTAAGCAATAAGTTTAAACATGTCCGTTGAATTGTCCAAAGTATCCATCTTGGGTCAGGAC
ACCATTCATGTCGGATACCAGATTCAGGAACACATTGTGAAGACTACTCTGGAACAATGCAAATCGTCGA
CATATGTTATCATCAACGATACTAATGTCTACCAGGTGCCTTACTACCATGACTTGGTTGAGCTATTTGA
GAAGTCTCTACCCGAGACTTCCCGTTTGCTCACATATGTTGTGAAGCCAGGCGAGGCTAACAAGACCCGT
GAAACTAAGGCACAGATTGAAGACTTTATGTTGAATGAAGGGTGCACTCGTGATACCGTCGTTATTGCAA
TTGGTGGTGGTGTGATCGGTGATATGATTGGGTTTGTTGCTGCGACATTCATGAGAGGTGTTCGTTTCAT
TCAAATTCCTACATCGCTATTGGCAATGGTTGACTCGTCTATTGGTGGTAAGACTGCCGTTGACACCCCA
ATCGGTAAAAACTTCATTGGTGCCTTCTGGCAACCACAATTTGTGTTGGCGCGCCTCAGCCGAGCGGCCG
CGTGTTACAACCAATTAACCAATTCTGATTAGAAAAACTCATCGAGCATCAAATGAAACTGCAATTTATT
CATATCAGGATTATCAATACCATATTTTTGAAAAAGCCGTTTCTGTAATGAAGGAGAAAACTCACCGAGG
CAGTTCCATAGGATGGCAAGATCCTGGTATCGGTCTGCGATTCCGACTCGTCCAACATCAATACAACCTA
TTAATTTCCCCTCGTCAAAAATAAGGTTATCAAGTGAGAAATCACCATGAGTGACGACTGAATCCGGTGA
GAATGGCAAAAGCTTATGCATTTCTTTCCAGACTTGTTCAACAGGCCAGCCATTACGCTCGTCATCAAAA
TCACTCGCATCAACCAAACCGTTATTCATTCGTGATTGCGCCTGAGCGAGGCGAAATACGCGATCGCTGT
TAAAAGGACAATTACAAACAGGAATCGAATGCAACCGGCGCAGGAACACTGCCAGCGCATCAACAATATT
TTCACCTGAATCAGGATATTCTTCTAATACCTGGAATGCTGTTTTCCCGGGGATCGCAGTGGTGAGTAAC
CATGCATCATCAGGAGTACGGATAAAATGCTTGATGGTCGGAAGAGGCATAAATTCCGTCAGCCAGTTTA
GTCTGACCATCTCATCTGTAACATCATTGGCAACGCTACCTTTGCCATGTTTCAGAAACAACTCTGGCGC
ATCGGGCTTCCCATACAATCGATAGATTGTCGCACCTGATTGCCCGACATTATCGCGAGCCCATTTATAC
CCATATAAATCAGCATCCATGTTGGAATTTAATCGCGGCCTGGAGCAAGACGTTTCCCGTTGAATATGGC
TCATAACACCCCTTGTATTACTGTTTATGTAAGCAGACAGTTTTATTGTTCATGATGATATATTTTTATC
TTGTGCAATGTAACATCAGAGATTTTGAGACACAACGTGGCTTTGTTGAATAAATCGAACTTTTGCTGAG
TTGAAGGATCAGTCATGACCAAAATCCCTTAACGTGAGTTTTCGTTCCACTGAGCGTCAGACCCCGTAGA
AAAGATCAAAGGATCTTCTTGAGATCCTTTTTTTCTGCGCGTAATCTGCTGCTTGCAAACAAAAAAACCA
CCGCTACCAGCGGTGGTTTGTTTGCCGGATCAAGAGCTACCAACTCTTTTTCCGAAGGTAACTGGCTTCA
GCAGAGCGCAGATACCAAATACTGTTCTTCTAGTGTAGCCGTAGTTAGGCCACCACTTCAAGAACTCTGT
AGCACCGCCTACATACCTCGCTCTGCTAATCCTGTTACCAGTGGCTGCTGCCAGTGGCGATAAGTCGTGT
CTTACCGGGTTGGACTCAAGACGATAGTTACCGGATAAGGCGCAGCGGTCGGGCTGAACGGGGGGTTCGT
GCACACAGCCCAGCTTGGAGCGAACGACCTACACCGAACTGAGATACCTACAGCGTGAGCTATGAGAAAG
CGCCACGCTTCCCGAAGGGAGAAAGGCGGACAGGTATCCGGTAAGCGGCAGGGTCGGAACAGGAGAGCGC
ACGAGGGAGCTTCCAGGGGGAAACGCCTGGTATCTTTATAGTCCTGTCGGGTTTCGCCACCTCTGACTTG
AGCGTCGATTTTTGTGATGCTCGTCAGGGGGGCGGAGCCTATGGAAAAACGCCAGCAACGCGGCCTTTTT
ACGGTTCCTGGCCTTTTGCTGGCCTTTTGCTCACATGTTCTTTC
